>Addgene plasmid #204782 | SARS-CoV-2 Mpro protease (N142S mutant - clinical mutant); aliases: 3CLpro, 3C-like | addgene full sequence | sequence record 417059 | Addgene NGS Result
CGGGATCTCGACGCTCTCCCTTATGCGACTCCTGCATTAGGAAGCAGCCCAGTAGTAGGTTGAGGCCGTT
GAGCACCGCCGCCGCAAGGAATGGTGCATGCAAGGAGATGGCGCCCAACAGTCCCCCGGCCACGGGGCCT
GCCACCATACCCACGCCGAAACAAGCGCTCATGAGCCCGAAGTGGCGAGCCCGATCTTCCCCATCGGTGA
TGTCGGCGATATAGGCGCCAGCAACCGCACCTGTGGCGCCGGTGATGCCGGCCACGATGCGTCCGGCGTA
GAGGATCGAGATCTCGATCCCGCGAAATTAATACGACTCACTATAGGGGAATTGTGAGCGGATAACAATT
CCCCTCTAGAAATAATTTTGTTTAACTTTAAGAAGGAGATATACCATGAAACATCACCATCACCATCACC
CCATGAGCGATTACGACATCCCCACTACTGAGAATCTTTATTTTCAGGGCGCCATGTCAGCCGTGCTGCA
GAGTGGTTTTAGAAAAATGGCATTCCCATCTGGTAAAGTTGAGGGTTGTATGGTACAAGTAACTTGTGGT
ACAACTACACTTAACGGTCTTTGGCTTGATGACGTAGTTTACTGTCCAAGACATGTGATCTGCACCTCTG
AAGACATGCTTAACCCTAATTATGAAGATTTACTCATTCGTAAGTCTAATCATAATTTCTTGGTACAGGC
TGGTAATGTTCAACTCAGGGTTATTGGACATTCTATGCAAAATTGTGTACTTAAGCTTAAGGTTGATACA
GCCAATCCTAAGACACCTAAGTATAAGTTTGTTCGCATTCAACCAGGACAGACTTTTTCAGTGTTAGCTT
GTTACAATGGTTCACCATCTGGTGTTTACCAATGTGCTATGAGGCCCAATTTCACTATTAAGGGTTCATT
CCTTAGTGGTTCATGTGGTAGTGTTGGTTTTAACATAGATTATGACTGTGTCTCTTTTTGTTACATGCAC
CATATGGAATTACCAACTGGAGTTCATGCTGGCACAGACTTAGAAGGTAACTTTTATGGACCTTTTGTTG
ACAGGCAAACAGCACAAGCAGCTGGTACGGACACAACTATTACAGTTAATGTTTTAGCTTGGTTGTACGC
TGCTGTTATAAATGGAGACAGGTGGTTTCTCAATCGATTTACCACAACTCTTAATGACTTTAACCTTGTG
GCTATGAAGTACAATTATGAACCTCTAACACAAGACCATGTTGACATACTAGGACCTCTTTCTGCTCAAA
CTGGAATTGCCGTTTTAGATATGTGTGCTTCATTAAAAGAATTACTGCAAAATGGTATGAATGGACGTAC
CATATTGGGTAGTGCTTTATTAGAAGATGAATTTACACCTTTTGATGTTGTTAGACAATGCTCAGGTGTT
ACTTTCCAATAACCGCGTCGGGTCACCACCACCACCACCACTGAGATCCGGCTGCTAACAAAGCCCGAAA
GGAAGCTGAGTTGGCTGCTGCCACCGCTGAGCAATAACTAGCATAACCCCTTGGGGCCTCTAAACGGGTC
TTGAGGGGTTTTTTGCTGAAAGGAGGAACTATATCCGGATTGGCGAATGGG
[124 nt withheld, positions 1592-1715]
C
[91 nt withheld, positions 1717-1807]
A
[49 nt withheld, positions 1809-1857]
CCTTTGACGTTGGAGTCCACGTTCTTT
[37 nt withheld, positions 1885-1921]
ACCCTATCTCGGTCTATTCTTTTGATTTATAAGGGATTTTGCCGATTTCGGCCTATTGGTTAAAAAATGA
GCTGATTTAACAAAAATTTAACGCGAATTTTAACAAAATATTAACGCTTACAATTTAGGTGGCACTTTTC
GGGGAAATGTGCGCGGAACCCCTATTTGTTTATTTTTCTAAATACATTCAAATATGTATCCGCTCATGAA
TTAATTCTTAGAAAAACTCATCGAGCATCAAATGAAACTGCAATTTATTCATATCAGGATTATCAATACC
ATATTTTTGAAAAAGCCGTTTCTGTAATGAAGGAGAAAACTCACCGAGGCAGTTCCATAGGATGGCAAGA
TCCTGGTATCGGTCTGCGATTCCGACTCGTCCAACATCAATACAACCTATTAATTTCCCCTCGTCAAAAA
TAAGGTTATCAAGTGAGAAATCACCATGAGTGACGACTGAATCCGGTGAGAATGGCAAAAGTTTATGCAT
TTCTTTCCAGACTTGTTCAACAGGCCAGCCATTACGCTCGTCATCAAAATCACTCGCATCAACCAAACCG
TTATTCATTCGTGATTGCGCCTGAGCGAGACGAAATACGCGATCGCTGTTAAAAGGACAATTACAAACAG
GAATCGAATGCAACCGGCGCAGGAACACTGCCAGCGCATCAACAATATTTTCACCTGAATCGGGATATTC
TTCTAATACCTGGAATGCTGTTTTCCCGGGGATCGCAGTGGTGAGTAACCATGCATCATCAGGAGTACGG
ATAAAATGCTTGATGGTCGGAAGAGGCATAAATTCCGTCAGCCAGTTTAGTCTGACCATCTCATCTGTAA
CATCATTGGCAACGCTACCTTTGCCATGTTTCAGAAACAACTCTGGCGCATCGGGCTTCCCATACAATCG
ATAGATTGTCGCACCTGATTGCCCGACATTATCGCGAGCCCATTTATACCCATATAAATCAGCATCCATG
TTGGAATTTAATCGCGGCCTAGAGCAAGACGTTTCCCGTTGAATATGGCTCATAACACCCCTTGTATTAC
TGTTTATGTAAGCAGACAGTTTTATTGTTCATGACCAAAATCCCTTAACGTGAGTTTTCGTTCCACTGAG
CGTCAGACCCCGTAGAAAAGATCAAAGGATCTTCTTGAGATCCTTTTTTTCTGCGCGTAATCTGCTGCTT
GCAAACAAAAAAACCACCGCTACCAGCGGTGGTTTGTTTGCCGGATCAAGAGCTACCAACTCTTTTTCCG
AAGGTAACTGGCTTCAGCAGAGCGCAGATACCAAATACTGTCCTTCTAGTGTAGCCGTAGTTAGGCCACC
ACTTCAAGAACTCTGTAGCACCGCCTACATACCTCGCTCTGCTAATCCTGTTACCAGTGGCTGCTGCCAG
TGGCGATAAGTCGTGTCTTACCGGGTTGGACTCAAGACGATAGTTACCGGATAAGGCGCAGCGGTCGGGC
TGAACGGGGGGTTCGTGCACACAGCCCAGCTTGGAGCGAACGACCTACACCGAACTGAGATACCTACAGC
GTGAGCTATGAGAAAGCGCCACGCTTCCCGAAGGGAGAAAGGCGGACAGGTATCCGGTAAGCGGCAGGGT
CGGAACAGGAGAGCGCACGAGGGAGCTTCCAGGGGGAAACGCCTGGTATCTTTATAGTCCTGTCGGGTTT
CGCCACCTCTGACTTGAGCGTCGATTTTTGTGATGCTCGTCAGGGGGGCGGAGCCTATGGAAAAACGCCA
GCAACGCGGCCTTTTTACGGTTCCTGGCCTTTTGCTGGCCTTTTGCTCACATGTTCTTTCCTGCGTTATC
CCCTGATTCTGTGGATAACCATATTACCGCCTTTGAGTGAGCTGATACCGCTCGCCGCAGCCGAACGACC
GAGCGCAGCGAGTCAGTGAGCGAGGAAGCGGAAGAGCGCCTGATGCGGTATTTTCTCCTTACGCATCTGT
GCGGTATTTCACACCGCAATGGTGCACTCTCAGTACAATCTGCTCTGATGCCGCATAGTTAAGCCAGTAT
ACACTCCGCTATCGCTACGTGACTGGGTCATGGCTGCGCCCCGACACCCGCCAACACCCGCTGACGCGCC
CTGACGGGCTTGTCTGCTCCCGGCATCCGCTTACAGACAAGCTGTGACCGTCTCCGGGAGCTGCATGTGT
CAGAGGTTTTCACCGTCATCACCGAAACGCGCGAGGCAGCTGCGGTAAAGCTCATCAGCGTGGTCGTGAA
GCGATTCACAGATGTCTGCCTGTTCATCCGCGTCCAGCTCGTTGAGTTTCTCCAGAAGCGTTAATGTCTG
GCTTCTGATAAAGCGGGCCATGTTAAGGGCGGTTTTTTCCTGTTTGGTCACTGATGCCTCCGTGTAAGGG
GGATTTCTGTTCATGGGGGTAATGATACCGATGAAACGAGAGAGGATGCTCACGATACGGGTTACTGATG
ATGAACATGCCCGGTTACTGGAACGTTGTGAGGGTAAACAACTGGCGGTATGGATGCGGCGGGACCAGAG
AAAAATCACTCAGGGTCAATGCCAGCGCTTCGTTAATACAGATGTAGGTGTTCCACAGGGTAGCCAGCAG
CATCCTGCGATGCAGATCCGGAACATAATGGTGCAGGGCGCTGACTTCCGCGTTTCCAGACTTTACGAAA
CACGGAAACCGAAGACCATTCATGTTGTTGCTCAGGTCGCAGACGTTTTGCAGCAGCAGTCGCTTCACGT
TCGCTCGCGTATCGGTGATTCATTCTGCTAACCAGTAAGGCAACCCCGCCAGCCTAGCCGGGTCCTCAAC
GACAGGAGCACGATCATGCGCACCCGTGGGGCCGCCATGCCGGCGATAATGGCCTGCTTCTCGCCGAAAC
GTTTGGTGGCGGGACCAGTGACGAAGGCTTGAGCGAGGGCGTGCAAGATTCCGAATACCGCAAGCGACAG
GCCGATCATCGTCGCGCTCCAGCGAAAGCGGTCCTCGCCGAAAATGACCCAGAGCGCTGCCGGCACCTGT
CCTACGAGTTGCATGATAAAGAAGACAGTCATAAGTGCGGCGACGATAGTCATGCCCCGCGCCCACCGGA
AGGAGCTGACTGGGTTGAAGGCTCTCAAGGGCATCGGTCGAGATCCCGGTGCCTAATGAGTGAGCTAACT
TACATTAATTGCGTTGCGCTCACTGCCCGCTTTCCAGTCGGGAAACCTGTCGTGCCAGCTGCATTAATGA
ATCGGCCAACGCGCGGGGAGAGGCGGTTTGCGTATTGGGCGCCAGGGTGGTTTTTCTTTTCACCAGTGAG
ACGGGCAACAGCTGATTGCCCTTCACCGCCTGGCCCTGAGAGAGTTGCAGCAAGCGGTCCACGCTGGTTT
GCCCCAGCAGGCGAAAATCCTGTTTGATGGTGGTTAACGGCGGGATATAACATGAGCTGTCTTCGGTATC
GTCGTATCCCACTACCGAGATATCCGCACCAACGCGCAGCCCGGACTCGGTAATGGCGCGCATTGCGCCC
AGCGCCATCTGATCGTTGGCAACCAGCATCGCAGTGGGAACGATGCCCTCATTCAGCATTTGCATGGTTT
GTTGAAAACCGGACATGGCACTCCAGTCGCCTTCCCGTTCCGCTATCGGCTGAATTTGATTGCGAGTGAG
ATATTTATGCCAGCCAGCCAGACGCAGACGCGCCGAGACAGAACTTAATGGGCCCGCTAACAGCGCGATT
TGCTGGTGACCCAATGCGACCAGATGCTCCACGCCCAGTCGCGTACCGTCTTCATGGGAGAAAATAATAC
TGTTGATGGGTGTCTGGTCAGAGACATCAAGAAATAACGCCGGAACATTAGTGCAGGCAGCTTCCACAGC
AATGGCATCCTGGTCATCCAGCGGATAGTTAATGATCAGCCCACTGACGCGTTGCGCGAGAAGATTGTGC
ACCGCCGCTTTACAGGCTTCGACGCCGCTTCGTTCTACCATCGACACCACCACGCTGGCACCCAGTTGAT
CGGCGCGAGATTTAATCGCCGCGACAATTTGCGACGGCGCGTGCAGGGCCAGACTGGAGGTGGCAACGCC
AATCAGCAACGACTGTTTGCCCGCCAGTTGTTGTGCCACGCGGTTGGGAATGTAATTCAGCTCCGCCATC
GCCGCTTCCACTTTTTCCCGCGTTTTCGCAGAAACGTGGCTGGCCTGGTTCACCACGCGGGAAACGGTCT
GATAAGAGACACCGGCATACTCTGCGACATCGTATAACGTTACTGGTTTCACATTCACCACCCTGAATTG
ACTCTCTTCCGGGCGCTATCATGCCATACCGCGAAAGGTTTTGCGCCATTCGATGGTGTC
Features (pLannotate 1.2.2; 19 found; start..end, strand, type, name):
      8..287     -  CDS            TcR (fragment): tetracycline efflux protein; tet; confers resistance to tetracycline
    309..327     +  promoter       T7 promoter: promoter for bacteriophage T7 RNA polymerase
    328..352     +  protein_bind   lac operator: The lac repressor binds to the lac operator to inhibit transcription in E. coli. This inhibition can be relieved by adding lactose or isopropyl-β-D-thiogalactopyranoside (IPTG). lac repressor encoded by lacI
    367..389     +  RBS            RBS: efficient ribosome binding site from bacteriophage T7 gene 10 (Olins and Rangwala, 1989)
    402..420     +  CDS            7xHis (fragment): 6xHis affinity tag
    449..469     +  CDS            capTEV™ (fragment): composite tag for in vivo biotinylation, TEV protease cleavage, and 6xHis tagging
    477..1460    +  CDS            R1A_SARS2 (fragment): Experimental evidence at protein level: Swiss-Prot protein existence level 1. [Non-structural protein 10]: Plays a pivotal role in viral transcription by stimulating both nsp14 3'-5' exoribonuclease and nsp16 2'-O-methyltransferase activities. Therefore plays an essential role in viral mRNAs cap methylation. From Severe acute respiratory syndrome coronavirus 2 (2019-nCoV) (SARS-CoV-2).
   1508..1555    +  terminator     T7 terminator: transcription terminator for bacteriophage T7 RNA polymerase
   1592..2020    +  rep_origin     f1 ori (sequence partly withheld): f1 bacteriophage origin of replication; arrow indicates direction of (+) strand synthesis
   2073..2130    +  promoter       AmpR promoter (fragment): bla
   2139..2954    -  CDS            KanR: aminoglycoside phosphotransferase; aph(3')-Ia; confers resistance to kanamycin in bacteria or G418 (Geneticin®) in eukaryotes
   3076..3664    +  rep_origin     ori: high-copy-number ColE1/pMB1/pBR322/pUC origin of replication
   3850..3989    -  misc_feature   bom: basis of mobility region from pBR322
   4091..4282    -  CDS            rop: Rop protein, which maintains plasmids at low copy number; rop
   4299..4679    +  CDS            YPB1_ECOLX: Protein predicted: Swiss-Prot protein existence level 4. From Escherichia coli.
   4751..5042    -  CDS            TcR (fragment): tetracycline efflux protein; tet; confers resistance to tetracycline
   5057..5078    -  protein_bind   CAP binding site: CAP binding activates transcription in the presence of cAMP. E. coli catabolite activator protein
   5091..6173    -  CDS            lacI: lac repressor; lacI; The lac repressor binds to the lac operator to inhibit transcription in E. coli. This inhibition can be relieved by adding lactose or isopropyl-β-D-thiogalactopyranoside (IPTG).
   6174..6251    -  promoter       lacI promoter: lacI
