[The description below was written by a language model from this plasmid's Addgene catalogue record and pLannotate feature annotations shown in this document.]
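Description:
SARS-CoV-2 Mpro protease (N142S mutant) is a bacterial expression plasmid built on the pET28-LIC backbone, with the insert introduced by ligation-independent cloning. The 6,251 nt construct is maintained in E. coli through a ColE1/pMB1-type origin accompanied by the pBR322 bom region and the rop gene, which moderates copy number, and it is selected with kanamycin through an aminoglycoside phosphotransferase (KanR) gene. An f1 phage origin is also present. Short tetracycline-resistance fragments are backbone remnants and are not functional markers.

The payload is the main protease of SARS-CoV-2 (Mpro, also called 3CLpro or 3C-like protease), a segment of the ORF1ab/ORF1a replicase polyprotein. The annotation tool detects it as a roughly 1 kb fragment of polyprotein 1a; the nsp10 functional text attached to that hit is generic to the database entry and does not describe this insert. The coding sequence carries the N142S substitution, which the record describes as a clinical mutant. Expression is driven by a T7 promoter placed next to a lac operator, followed by the phage T7 gene 10 ribosome binding site and closed by a T7 terminator. The plasmid-encoded lacI repressor keeps transcription off until IPTG is added, in a host that supplies T7 RNA polymerase. Upstream of the protease lie a polyhistidine affinity tag and a short match to a TEV-cleavage-containing tag, which suggests an N-terminal His tag removable by TEV protease, although the record does not state this explicitly.

The stated purpose is bacterial production of the N142S Mpro variant. The record does not specify any downstream applications.
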