Addgene plasmid #204782: SARS-CoV-2 Mpro protease (N142S mutant - clinical mutant); aliases: 3CLpro, 3C-like
Purpose: Bacterial expression of Sars Cov 2 MPRO N142S mutant
Depositing lab: ASAP Discovery & Frank von Delft. Depositing organization: University of Oxford.
Backbone
  Vector backbone: pET28-LIC
  Vector type: Bacterial Expression
Growth in bacteria
  Bacterial resistance: Kanamycin, 50 μg/mL
  Growth temperature: 37°C
  Growth strain: DH5alpha
  Copy number: Unknown
Gene/Insert
  Gene/Insert name: Sars Cov 2 MPRO
  Species: Sars Cov 2
  Mutation: N142S
  Entrez Gene: ORF1ab (a.k.a. GU280_gp01)
  Cloning method: Ligation Independent Cloning
How to cite: SARS-CoV-2 Mpro protease (N142S mutant - clinical mutant); aliases: 3CLpro, 3C-like was a gift from ASAP Discovery & Frank von Delft (Addgene plasmid # 204782 ; http://n2t.net/addgene:204782 ; RRID:Addgene_204782)
